Addgene plasmid #213113: pLV-EF1a-MinE-EGFP_IRES-Blast
Purpose: Expression of MinE-EGFP in mammalian cells
Depositing lab: Scott Coyle. Depositing organization: University of Wisconsin, Madison. Publication: A programmable reaction-diffusion system for spatiotemporal cell signaling circuit design. Rajasekaran R, Chang CC, Weix EWZ, Galateo TM, Coyle SM. Cell. 2023 Dec 27:S0092-8674(23)01339-9. doi: 10.1016/j.cell.2023.12.007. PubMed 38181787.
Backbone
  Vector backbone: pLV-EF1a
  Backbone size w/o insert (bp): 8528
  Total vector size (bp): 9545
  Vector type: Mammalian Expression, Lentiviral
  Selectable markers: Blasticidin
Growth in bacteria
  Bacterial resistance: Ampicillin, 100 μg/mL
  Growth temperature: 37°C
  Growth strain: NEB Stable
  Copy number: High Copy
Gene/Insert
  Gene/Insert name: MinE-EGFP
  Species: Escherichia coli
  Insert size (bp): 1017
  Entrez Gene: minE (a.k.a. b1174, ECK1162, minB)
  Promoter: EF1a
  Cloning method: Gibson Cloning
  Sequencing primers: 5′ EF1a_F (TCAAGCCTCAGACAGTGGTTC); 3′ EF1a_R (TAGAGGGAAACCGTTGCTAGC)
Terms and licenses: Academic/Nonprofit Terms; Industry Terms: Not Available to Industry
How to cite: pLV-EF1a-MinE-EGFP_IRES-Blast was a gift from Scott Coyle (Addgene plasmid # 213113 ; http://n2t.net/addgene:213113 ; RRID:Addgene_213113)
