[The description below was written by a language model from this plasmid's Addgene catalogue record and pLannotate feature annotations shown in this document.]
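Description:
pLV-EF1a-MinE-EGFP_IRES-Blast is a 9,545 bp HIV-1-derived lentiviral transfer plasmid for expressing a fluorescently tagged bacterial cell-division protein in mammalian cells. It is propagated in E. coli through a high-copy ColE1/pUC-type origin with ampicillin selection (AmpR under its own bla promoter); a recombination-deficient strain is recorded for growth, as is usual for LTR-containing vectors. Remnants of a lac promoter/operator region and a lacI fragment are backbone leftovers with no evident role in the payload.

The viral portion carries two LTR elements, both labelled by the annotation software as truncated 5' LTRs, each preceded by a nef-homologous fragment. Whether the downstream LTR is a self-inactivating form is not stated in the record. Between them lie the Ψ packaging signal with a partial gag sequence, the RRE for Rev-dependent nuclear export of the genomic RNA, and the cPPT/CTS, which aids nuclear import of the reverse-transcribed genome. With no functional viral genes present, packaging functions must be supplied in trans.

The expression cassette is driven by the human EF-1α core promoter with its intron A. It transcribes a single bicistronic message: E. coli minE joined at its C-terminus to EGFP, then an EMCV IRES that directs translation of the bsr blasticidin S deaminase gene, so blasticidin-resistant cells should also carry the MinE-EGFP transcript. A WPRE downstream enhances transcript stability and expression.

MinE is the topological specificity factor that counteracts MinC/MinD division inhibition in bacteria. The associated work concerns a programmable reaction-diffusion system for spatiotemporal cell signaling circuit design, and this construct allows stable or transient MinE-EGFP expression and live imaging in that context.
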