Features (pLannotate 1.2.2; 24 found; start..end, strand, type, name):
    145..564     +  CDS            bsr: BSR_BACCE - Experimental evidence at protein level: Swiss-Prot protein existence level 1. Catalyzes the deamination of the cytosine moiety of the antibiotics blasticidin S, cytomycin and acetylblasticidin S. From Bacillus cereus.
    591..1179    +  misc_feature   WPRE: woodchuck hepatitis virus posttranscriptional regulatory element
   1196..1714    +  CDS            nef (fragment): NEF_HV1BR - Experimental evidence at protein level: Swiss-Prot protein existence level 1. Extracellular Nef protein targets CD4(+) T-lymphocytes for apoptosis by interacting with CXCR4 surface receptors (PubMed:14990729). From Human immunodeficiency virus type 1 group M subtype B (isolate BRU/LAI) (HIV-1).
   1762..2019    +  LTR            5' LTR (truncated): truncated 5' long terminal repeat (LTR) from HIV-1
   2171..2187    -  protein_bind   lac operator: The lac repressor binds to the lac operator to inhibit transcription in E. coli. This inhibition can be relieved by adding lactose or isopropyl-β-D-thiogalactopyranoside (IPTG). lac repressor encoded by lacI
   2195..2225    -  promoter       lac promoter: promoter for the E. coli lac operon
   2240..2261    -  protein_bind   CAP binding site: CAP binding activates transcription in the presence of cAMP. E. coli catabolite activator protein
   2274..2366    -  CDS            lacI (fragment): lac repressor; lacI; The lac repressor binds to the lac operator to inhibit transcription in E. coli. This inhibition can be relieved by adding lactose or isopropyl-β-D-thiogalactopyranoside (IPTG).
   2549..3137    -  rep_origin     ori: high-copy-number ColE1/pMB1/pBR322/pUC origin of replication
   3308..4168    -  CDS            AmpR: β-lactamase; bla; confers resistance to ampicillin, carbenicillin, and related antibiotics
   4169..4273    -  promoter       AmpR promoter: bla
   4321..4455    +  polyA_signal   SV40 poly(A) signal: SV40 polyadenylation signal
   4622..4951    +  CDS            nef (fragment): NEF_HV1BR - Experimental evidence at protein level: Swiss-Prot protein existence level 1. Extracellular Nef protein targets CD4(+) T-lymphocytes for apoptosis by interacting with CXCR4 surface receptors (PubMed:14990729). From Human immunodeficiency virus type 1 group M subtype B (isolate BRU/LAI) (HIV-1).
   4999..5256    +  LTR            5' LTR (truncated): truncated 5' long terminal repeat (LTR) from HIV-1
   5303..5428    +  misc_feature   HIV-1 Ψ: packaging signal of human immunodeficiency virus type 1
   5412..5750    +  CDS            HIV-1 gag (fragment): gag protein from human immunodeficiency virus 1; gag
   5925..6158    +  misc_feature   RRE: The Rev response element (RRE) of HIV-1 allows for Rev-dependent mRNA export from the nucleus to the cytoplasm.
   6535..6635    +  CDS            Rev (fragment): human immunodeficiency virus 1 (HIV-1) Rev protein; rev; enhances nuclear export of unspliced and incompletely spliced viral mRNAs
   6650..6765    +  misc_feature   cPPT/CTS: central polypurine tract and central termination sequence of HIV-1 (lacking the first T)
   6843..7054    +  promoter       EF-1α core promoter: core promoter for human elongation factor EF-1α
   7055..7993    +  intron         EF-1α intron A: intron upstream of the start codon of human EF-1α
   8015..8278    +  CDS            minE: MINE_ECOLI - Experimental evidence at protein level: Swiss-Prot protein existence level 1. Prevents the cell division inhibition by proteins MinC and MinD at internal division sites while permitting inhibition at polar sites. This ensures cell division at the proper site by restricting the formation of a division septum at the midpoint of the long axis of the cell. From Escherichia coli (strain K12).
   8312..9031    +  CDS            EGFP: the original enhanced GFP (Yang et al., 1996) mammalian codon-optimized
   9120..136     +  misc_feature   IRES (across the origin): internal ribosome entry site (IRES) of the encephalomyocarditis virus (EMCV)
>Addgene plasmid #213113 | pLV-EF1a-MinE-EGFP_IRES-Blast | addgene full sequence | sequence record 492213 | Addgene NGS Result
AGAAGGTACCCCATTGTATGGGATCTGATCTGGGGCCTCGGTGCACATGCTTTACATGTGTTTAGTCGAG
GTTAAAAAAACGTCTAGGCCCCCCGAACCACGGGGACGTGGTTTTCCTTTGAAAAACACGATAATACCAT
GGTCATGAAAACATTTAACATTTCTCAACAAGATCTAGAATTAGTAGAAGTAGCGACAGAGAAGATTACA
ATGCTTTATGAGGATAATAAACATCATGTGGGAGCGGCAATTCGTACGAAAACAGGAGAAATCATTTCGG
CAGTACATATTGAAGCGTATATAGGACGAGTAACTGTTTGTGCAGAAGCCATTGCGATTGGTAGTGCAGT
TTCGAATGGACAAAAGGATTTTGACACGATTGTAGCTGTTAGACACCCTTATTCTGACGAAGTAGATAGA
AGTATTCGAGTGGTAAGTCCTTGTGGTATGTGTAGGGAGTTGATTTCAGACTATGCACCAGATTGTTTTG
TGTTAATAGAAATGAATGGCAAGTTAGTCAAAACTACGATTGAAGAACTCATTCCACTCAAATATACCCG
AAATTAACCCGGGCGGGGCGCGTCTGGAACAATCAACCTCTGGATTACAAAATTTGTGAAAGATTGACTG
GTATTCTTAACTATGTTGCTCCTTTTACGCTATGTGGATACGCTGCTTTAATGCCTTTGTATCATGCTAT
TGCTTCCCGTATGGCTTTCATTTTCTCCTCCTTGTATAAATCCTGGTTGCTGTCTCTTTATGAGGAGTTG
TGGCCCGTTGTCAGGCAACGTGGCGTGGTGTGCACTGTGTTTGCTGACGCAACCCCCACTGGTTGGGGCA
TTGCCACCACCTGTCAGCTCCTTTCCGGGACTTTCGCTTTCCCCCTCCCTATTGCCACGGCGGAACTCAT
CGCCGCCTGCCTTGCCCGCTGCTGGACAGGGGCTCGGCTGTTGGGCACTGACAATTCCGTGGTGTTGTCG
GGGAAGCTGACGTCCTTTCCATGGCTGCTCGCCTGTGTTGCCACCTGGATTCTGCGCGGGACGTCCTTCT
GCTACGTCCCTTCGGCCCTCAATCCAGCGGACCTTCCTTCCCGCGGCCTGCTGCCGGCTCTGCGGCCTCT
TCCGCGTCTTCGCCTTCGCCCTCAGACGAGTCGGATCTCCCTTTGGGCCGCCTCCCCGCCTGGAATTAAT
TCTGCAGTCGAGACCTAGAAAAACATGGAGCAATCACAAGTAGCAATACAGCAGCTACCAATGCTGATTG
TGCCTGGCTAGAAGCACAAGAGGAGGAGGAGGTGGGTTTTCCAGTCACACCTCAGGTACCTTTAAGACCA
ATGACTTACAAGGCAGCTGTAGATCTTAGCCACTTTTTAAAAGAAAAGAGGGGACTGGAAGGGCTAATTC
ACTCCCAACGAAGACAAGATATCCTTGATCTGTGGATCTACCACACACAAGGCTACTTCCCTGATTAGCA
GAACTACACACCAGGGCCAGGGGTCAGATATCCACTGACCTTTGGATGGTGCTACAAGCTAGTACCAGTT
GAGCCAGATAAGGTAGAAGAGGCCAATAAAGGAGAGAACACCAGCTTGTTACACCCTGTGAGCCTGCATG
GGATGGATGACCCGGAGAGAGAAGTGTTAGAGTGGAGGTTTGACAGCCGCCTAGCATTTCATCACGTGGC
CCGAGAGCTGCATCCGGAGTACTTCAAGAACTGCTGATATCGAGCTTGCTACAAGGGACTTTCCGCTGGG
GACTTTCCAGGGAGGCGTGGCCTGGGCGGGACTGGGGAGTGGCGAGCCCTCAGATCCTGCATATAAGCAG
CTGCTTTTTGCCTGTACTGGGTCTCTCTGGTTAGACCAGATCTGAGCCTGGGAGCTCTCTGGCTAACTAG
GGAACCCACTGCTTAAGCCTCAATAAAGCTTGCCTTGAGTGCTTCAAGTAGTGTGTGCCCGTCTGTTGTG
TGACTCTGGTAACTAGAGATCCCTCAGACCCTTTTAGTCAGTGTGGAAAATCTCTAGCAGTAGTAGTTCA
TGTCATCTTATTATTCAGTATTTATAACTTGCAAAGAAATGAATATCAGAGAGTGAGAGGCCTTGACATT
GCTAGCGTTTACCGTCGACCTCTAGCTAGAGCTTGGCGTAATCATGGTCATAGCTGTTTCCTGTGTGAAA
TTGTTATCCGCTCACAATTCCACACAACATACGAGCCGGAAGCATAAAGTGTAAAGCCTGGGGTGCCTAA
TGAGTGAGCTAACTCACATTAATTGCGTTGCGCTCACTGCCCGCTTTCCAGTCGGGAAACCTGTCGTGCC
AGCTGCATTAATGAATCGGCCAACGCGCGGGGAGAGGCGGTTTGCGTATTGGGCGCTCTTCCGCTTCCTC
GCTCACTGACTCGCTGCGCTCGGTCGTTCGGCTGCGGCGAGCGGTATCAGCTCACTCAAAGGCGGTAATA
CGGTTATCCACAGAATCAGGGGATAACGCAGGAAAGAACATGTGAGCAAAAGGCCAGCAAAAGGCCAGGA
ACCGTAAAAAGGCCGCGTTGCTGGCGTTTTTCCATAGGCTCCGCCCCCCTGACGAGCATCACAAAAATCG
ACGCTCAAGTCAGAGGTGGCGAAACCCGACAGGACTATAAAGATACCAGGCGTTTCCCCCTGGAAGCTCC
CTCGTGCGCTCTCCTGTTCCGACCCTGCCGCTTACCGGATACCTGTCCGCCTTTCTCCCTTCGGGAAGCG
TGGCGCTTTCTCATAGCTCACGCTGTAGGTATCTCAGTTCGGTGTAGGTCGTTCGCTCCAAGCTGGGCTG
TGTGCACGAACCCCCCGTTCAGCCCGACCGCTGCGCCTTATCCGGTAACTATCGTCTTGAGTCCAACCCG
GTAAGACACGACTTATCGCCACTGGCAGCAGCCACTGGTAACAGGATTAGCAGAGCGAGGTATGTAGGCG
GTGCTACAGAGTTCTTGAAGTGGTGGCCTAACTACGGCTACACTAGAAGAACAGTATTTGGTATCTGCGC
TCTGCTGAAGCCAGTTACCTTCGGAAAAAGAGTTGGTAGCTCTTGATCCGGCAAACAAACCACCGCTGGT
AGCGGTGGTTTTTTTGTTTGCAAGCAGCAGATTACGCGCAGAAAAAAAGGATCTCAAGAAGATCCTTTGA
TCTTTTCTACGGGGTCTGACGCTCAGTGGAACGAAAACTCACGTTAAGGGATTTTGGTCATGAGATTATC
AAAAAGGATCTTCACCTAGATCCTTTTAAATTAAAAATGAAGTTTTAAATCAATCTAAAGTATATATGAG
TAAACTTGGTCTGACAGTTACCAATGCTTAATCAGTGAGGCACCTATCTCAGCGATCTGTCTATTTCGTT
CATCCATAGTTGCCTGACTCCCCGTCGTGTAGATAACTACGATACGGGAGGGCTTACCATCTGGCCCCAG
TGCTGCAATGATACCGCGAGACCCACGCTCACCGGCTCCAGATTTATCAGCAATAAACCAGCCAGCCGGA
AGGGCCGAGCGCAGAAGTGGTCCTGCAACTTTATCCGCCTCCATCCAGTCTATTAATTGTTGCCGGGAAG
CTAGAGTAAGTAGTTCGCCAGTTAATAGTTTGCGCAACGTTGTTGCCATTGCTACAGGCATCGTGGTGTC
ACGCTCGTCGTTTGGTATGGCTTCATTCAGCTCCGGTTCCCAACGATCAAGGCGAGTTACATGATCCCCC
ATGTTGTGCAAAAAAGCGGTTAGCTCCTTCGGTCCTCCGATCGTTGTCAGAAGTAAGTTGGCCGCAGTGT
TATCACTCATGGTTATGGCAGCACTGCATAATTCTCTTACTGTCATGCCATCCGTAAGATGCTTTTCTGT
GACTGGTGAGTACTCAACCAAGTCATTCTGAGAATAGTGTATGCGGCGACCGAGTTGCTCTTGCCCGGCG
TCAATACGGGATAATACCGCGCCACATAGCAGAACTTTAAAAGTGCTCATCATTGGAAAACGTTCTTCGG
GGCGAAAACTCTCAAGGATCTTACCGCTGTTGAGATCCAGTTCGATGTAACCCACTCGTGCACCCAACTG
ATCTTCAGCATCTTTTACTTTCACCAGCGTTTCTGGGTGAGCAAAAACAGGAAGGCAAAATGCCGCAAAA
AAGGGAATAAGGGCGACACGGAAATGTTGAATACTCATACTCTTCCTTTTTCAATATTATTGAAGCATTT
ATCAGGGTTATTGTCTCATGAGCGGATACATATTTGAATGTATTTAGAAAAATAAACAAATAGGGGTTCC
GCGCACATTTCCCCGAAAAGTGCCACCTGACGTCGACGGATCGGGAGATCAACTTGTTTATTGCAGCTTA
TAATGGTTACAAATAAAGCAATAGCATCACAAATTTCACAAATAAAGCATTTTTTTCACTGCATTCTAGT
TGTGGTTTGTCCAAACTCATCAATGTATCTTATCATGTCTGGATCAACTGGATAACTCAAGCTAACCAAA
ATCATCCCAAACTTCCCACCCCATACCCTATTACCACTGCCAATTACCTGTGGTTTCATTTACTCTAAAC
CTGTGATTCCTCTGAATTATTTTCATTTTAAAGAAATTGTATTTGTTAAATATGTACTACAAACTTAGTA
GTTGGAAGGGCTAATTCACTCCCAAAGAAGACAAGATATCCTTGATCTGTGGATCTACCACACACAAGGC
TACTTCCCTGATTAGCAGAACTACACACCAGGGCCAGGGGTCAGATATCCACTGACCTTTGGATGGTGCT
ACAAGCTAGTACCAGTTGAGCCAGATAAGGTAGAAGAGGCCAATAAAGGAGAGAACACCAGCTTGTTACA
CCCTGTGAGCCTGCATGGGATGGATGACCCGGAGAGAGAAGTGTTAGAGTGGAGGTTTGACAGCCGCCTA
GCATTTCATCACGTGGCCCGAGAGCTGCATCCGGAGTACTTCAAGAACTGCTGATATCGAGCTTGCTACA
AGGGACTTTCCGCTGGGGACTTTCCAGGGAGGCGTGGCCTGGGCGGGACTGGGGAGTGGCGAGCCCTCAG
ATCCTGCATATAAGCAGCTGCTTTTTGCCTGTACTGGGTCTCTCTGGTTAGACCAGATCTGAGCCTGGGA
GCTCTCTGGCTAACTAGGGAACCCACTGCTTAAGCCTCAATAAAGCTTGCCTTGAGTGCTTCAAGTAGTG
TGTGCCCGTCTGTTGTGTGACTCTGGTAACTAGAGATCCCTCAGACCCTTTTAGTCAGTGTGGAAAATCT
CTAGCAGTGGCGCCCGAACAGGGACTTGAAAGCGAAAGGGAAACCAGAGGAGCTCTCTCGACGCAGGACT
CGGCTTGCTGAAGCGCGCACGGCAAGAGGCGAGGGGCGGCGACTGGTGAGTACGCCAAAAATTTTGACTA
GCGGAGGCTAGAAGGAGAGAGATGGGTGCGAGAGCGTCAGTATTAAGCGGGGGAGAATTAGATCGCGATG
GGAAAAAATTCGGTTAAGGCCAGGGGGAAAGAAAAAATATAAATTAAAACATATAGTATGGGCAAGCAGG
GAGCTAGAACGATTCGCAGTTAATCCTGGCCTGTTAGAAACATCAGAAGGCTGTAGACAAATACTGGGAC
AGCTACAACCATCCCTTCAGACAGGATCAGAAGAACTTAGATCATTATATAATACAGTAGCAACCCTCTA
TTGTGTGCATCAAAGGATAGAGATAAAAGACACCAAGGAAGCTTTAGACAAGATAGAGGAAGAGCAAAAC
AAAAGTAAGACCACCGCACAGCAAGCGGCCGGCCGCTGATCTTCAGACCTGGAGGAGGAGATATGAGGGA
CAATTGGAGAAGTGAATTATATAAATATAAAGTAGTAAAAATTGAACCATTAGGAGTAGCACCCACCAAG
GCAAAGAGAAGAGTGGTGCAGAGAGAAAAAAGAGCAGTGGGAATAGGAGCTTTGTTCCTTGGGTTCTTGG
GAGCAGCAGGAAGCACTATGGGCGCAGCGTCAATGACGCTGACGGTACAGGCCAGACAATTATTGTCTGG
TATAGTGCAGCAGCAGAACAATTTGCTGAGGGCTATTGAGGCGCAACAGCATCTGTTGCAACTCACAGTC
TGGGGCATCAAGCAGCTCCAGGCAAGAATCCTGGCTGTGGAAAGATACCTAAAGGATCAACAGCTCCTGG
GGATTTGGGGTTGCTCTGGAAAACTCATTTGCACCACTGCTGTGCCTTGGAATGCTAGTTGGAGTAATAA
ATCTCTGGAACAGATTTGGAATCACACGACCTGGATGGAGTGGGACAGAGAAATTAACAATTACACAAGC
TTAATACACTCCTTAATTGAAGAATCGCAAAACCAGCAAGAAAAGAATGAACAAGAATTATTGGAATTAG
ATAAATGGGCAAGTTTGTGGAATTGGTTTAACATAACAAATTGGCTGTGGTATATAAAATTATTCATAAT
GATAGTAGGAGGCTTGGTAGGTTTAAGAATAGTTTTTGCTGTACTTTCTATAGTGAATAGAGTTAGGCAG
GGATATTCACCATTATCGTTTCAGACCCACCTCCCAACCCCGAGGGGACCCGACAGGCCCGAAGGAATAG
AAGAAGAAGGTGGAGAGAGAGACAGAGACAGATCCATTCGATTAGTGAACGGATCTCGACGGTATCGCCT
TTAAAAGAAAAGGGGGGATTGGGGGGTACAGTGCAGGGGAAAGAATAGTAGACATAATAGCAACAGACAT
ACAAACTAAAGAATTACAAAAACAAATTACAAAAATTCAAAATTTTCGGGTTTATTACAGGGACAGCAGA
GATCCAGTTTATCGATGAGGCCCTTTCGTCTTCACTCGAGGTGCCCGTCAGTGGGCAGAGCGCACATCGC
CCACAGTCCCCGAGAAGTTGGGGGGAGGGGTCGGCAATTGAACCGGTGCCTAGAGAAGGTGGCGCGGGGT
AAACTGGGAAAGTGATGTCGTGTACTGGCTCCGCCTTTTTCCCGAGGGTGGGGGAGAACCGTATATAAGT
GCAGTAGTCGCCGTGAACGTTCTTTTTCGCAACGGGTTTGCCGCCAGAACACAGGTAAGTGCCGTGTGTG
GTTCCCGCGGGCCTGGCCTCTTTACGGGTTATGGCCCTTGCGTGCCTTGAATTACTTCCACCTGGCTGCA
GTACGTGATTCTTGATCCCGAGCTTCGGGTTGGAAGTGGGTGGGAGAGTTCGAGGCCTTGCGCTTAAGGA
GCCCCTTCGCCTCGTGCTTGAGTTGAGGCCTGGCCTGGGCGCTGGGGCCGCCGCGTGCGAATCTGGTGGC
ACCTTCGCGCCTGTCTCGCTGCTTTCGATAAGTCTCTAGCCATTTAAAATTTTTGATGACCTGCTGCGAC
GCTTTTTTTCTGGCAAGATAGTCTTGTAAATGCGGGCCAAGATCTGCACACTGGTATTTCGGTTTTTGGG
GCCGCGGGCGGCGACGGGGCCCGTGCGTCCCAGCGCACATGTTCGGCGAGGCGGGGCCTGCGAGCGCGGC
CACCGAGAATCGGACGGGGGTAGTCTCAAGCTGGCCGGCCTGCTCTGGTGCCTGGCCTCGCGCCGCCGTG
TATCGCCCCGCCCTGGGCGGCAAGGCTGGCCCGGTCGGCACCAGTTGCGTGAGCGGAAAGATGGCCGCTT
CCCGGCCCTGCTGCAGGGAGCTCAAAATGGAGGACGCGGCGCTCGGGAGAGCGGGCGGGTGAGTCACCCA
CACAAAGGAAAAGGGCCTTTCCGTCCTCAGCCGTCGCTTCATGTGACTCCACGGAGTACCGGGCGCCGTC
CAGGCACCTCGATTAGTTCTCGAGCTTTTGGAGTACGTCGTCTTTAGGTTGGGGGGAGGGGTTTTATGCG
ATGGAGTTTCCCCACACTGAGTGGGTGGAGACTGAAGTTAGGCCAGCTTGGCACTTGATGTAATTCTCCT
TGGAATTTGCCCTTTTTGAGTTTGGATCTTGGTTCATTCTCAAGCCTCAGACAGTGGTTCAAAGTTTTTT
TCTTCCATTTCAGGTGTCGTGAGGATCCGCCACCATGGCCCTTCTTGACTTCTTCCTGTCTCGAAAAAAG
AACACAGCGAATATCGCGAAAGAACGGTTGCAAATTATAGTGGCGGAGAGACGACGAAGCGACGCGGAGC
CTCATTACCTTCCTCAATTGCGAAAAGACATACTGGAAGTGATCTGCAAGTACGTTCAAATTGACCCTGA
GATGGTGACCGTGCAACTTGAACAGAAGGATGGAGATATAAGCATCCTGGAATTGAACGTAACCCTTCCC
GAGGCGGAAGAACTTAAAGACAGCGCCGGAAGTGCTGGCTCTGCGGGTACCATGGTGAGCAAGGGCGAGG
AGCTGTTCACCGGGGTGGTGCCCATCCTGGTCGAGCTGGACGGCGACGTAAACGGCCACAAGTTCAGCGT
GTCCGGCGAGGGCGAGGGCGATGCCACCTACGGCAAGCTGACCCTGAAGTTCATCTGCACCACCGGCAAG
CTGCCCGTGCCCTGGCCCACCCTCGTGACCACCCTGACCTACGGCGTGCAGTGCTTCAGCCGCTACCCCG
ACCACATGAAGCAGCACGACTTCTTCAAGTCCGCCATGCCCGAAGGCTACGTCCAGGAGCGCACCATCTT
CTTCAAGGACGACGGCAACTACAAGACCCGCGCCGAGGTGAAGTTCGAGGGCGACACCCTGGTGAACCGC
ATCGAGCTGAAGGGCATCGACTTCAAGGAGGACGGCAACATCCTGGGGCACAAGCTGGAGTACAACTACA
ACAGCCACAACGTCTATATCATGGCCGACAAGCAGAAGAACGGCATCAAGGTGAACTTCAAGATCCGCCA
CAACATCGAGGACGGCAGCGTGCAGCTCGCCGACCACTACCAGCAGAACACCCCCATCGGCGACGGCCCC
GTGCTGCTGCCCGACAACCACTACCTGAGCACCCAGTCCGCCCTGAGCAAAGACCCCAACGAGAAGCGCG
ATCACATGGTCCTGCTGGAGTTCGTGACCGCCGCCGGGATCACTCTCGGCATGGACGAGCTGTACAAGTA
AGCGGCCGCTCTAGAGTCGACGGGCCGCGGTAACAATTGTTAACTAACTTAAGCTAGCAACGGTTTCCCT
CTAGCGGGATCAATTCCGCCCCCCCCCCCTAACGTTACTGGCCGAAGCCGCTTGGAATAAGGCCGGTGTG
CGTTTGTCTATATGTTATTTTCCACCATATTGCCGTCTTTTGGCAATGTGAGGGCCCGGAAACCTGGCCC
TGTCTTCTTGACGAGCATTCCTAGGGGTCTTTCCCCTCTCGCCAAAGGAATGCAAGGTCTGTTGAATGTC
GTGAAGGAAGCAGTTCCTCTGGAAGCTTCTTGAAGACAAACAACGTCTGTAGCGACCCTTTGCAGGCAGC
GGAACCCCCCACCTGGCGACAGGTGCCTCTGCGGCCAAAAGCCACGTGTATAAGATACACCTGCAAAGGC
GGCACAACCCCAGTGCCACGTTGTGAGTTGGATAGTTGTGGAAAGAGTCAAATGGCTCTCCTCAAGCGTA
TTCAACAAGGGGCTGAAGGATGCCC
